>Addgene plasmid #110919 | pblic-neo TRX1 | addgene full sequence | sequence record 228489 | Addgene NGS Result
CTGCAGCCTGAATATGGGCCAAACAGGATATCTGTGGTAAGCAGTTCCTGCCCCGGCTCAGGGCCAAGAA
CAGATGGAACAGCTGAATATGGGCCAAACAGGATATCTGTGGTAAGCAGTTCCTGCCCCGGCTCAGGGCC
AAGAACAGATGGTCCCCAGATGCGGTCCAGCCCTCAGCAGTTTCTAGAGAACCATCAGATGTTTCCAGGG
TGCCCCAAGGACCTGAAATGACCCTGTGCCTTATTTGAACTAACCAATCAGTTCGCTTCTCGCTTCTGTT
CGCGCGCTTCTGCTCCCCGAGCTCAATAAAAGAGCCCACAACCCCTCACTCGGGGCGCCAGTCCTCCGAT
TGACTGAGTCGCCCGGGTACCCGTGTATCCAATAAACCCTCTTGCAGTTGCATCCGACTTGTGGTCTCGC
TGTTCCTTGGGAGGGTCTCCTCTGAGTGATTGACTACCCGTCAGCGGGGGTCTTTCATTTGGGGGCTCGT
CCGGGATCGGGAGACCCCTGCCCAGGGACCACCGACCCACCACCGGGAGGCAAGCTGGCCAGCAACTTAT
CTGTGTCTGTCCGATTGTCTAGTGTCTATGACTGATTTTATGCGCCTGCGTCGGTACTAGTTAGCTAACT
AGCTCTGTATCTGGCGGACCCGTGGTGGAACTGACGAGTTCTGAACACCCGGCCGCAACCCTGGGAGACG
TCCCAGGGACTTTGGGGGCCGTTTTTGTGGCCCGACCTGAGGAAGGGAGTCGATGTGGAATCCGACCCCG
TCAGGATATGTGGTTCTGGTAGGAGACGAGAACCTAAAACAGTTCCCGCCTCCGTCTGAATTTTTGCTTT
CGGTTTGGAACCGAAGCCGCGCGTCTTGTCTGCTGCAGCGCTGCAGCATCGTTCTGTGTTGTCTCTGTCT
GACTGTGTTTCTGTATTTGTCTGAAAATTAGGGCCAGACTGTTACCACTCCCTTAAGTTTGACCTTAGGT
CACTGGAAAGATGTCGAGCGGATCGCTCACAACCAGTCGGTAGATGTCAAGAAGAGACGTTGGGTTACCT
TCTGCTCTGCAGAATGGCCAACCTTTAACGTCGGATGGCCGCGAGACGGCACCTTTAACCGAGACCTCAT
CACCCAGGTTAAGATCAAGGTCTTTTCACCTGGCCCGCATGGACACCCAGACCAGGTCCCCTACATCGTG
ACCTGGGAAGCCTTGGCTTTTGACCCCCCTCCCTGGGTCAAGCCCTTTGTACACCCTAAGCCTCCGCCTC
CTCTTCCTCCATCCGCCCCGTCTCTCCCCCTTGAACCTCCTCGTTCGACCCCGCCTCGATCCTCCCTTTA
TCCAGCCCTCACTCCTTCTCTAGGCGCCGGCCGGATCCGCACACCATCTCACGGCCACCATGGTGAAGCA
GATCGAGAGCAAGACTGCTTTTCAGGAAGCCTTGGACGCTGCAGGTGATAAACTTGTAGTAGTTGACTTC
TCAGCCACGTGGTGTGGGCCTTGCAAAATGATCAAGCCTTTCTTTCATTCCCTCTCTGAAAAGTATTCCA
ACGTGATATTCCTTGAAGTAGATGTGGATGACTGTCAGGATGTTGCTTCAGAGTGTGAAGTCAAATGCAT
GCCAACATTCCAGTTTTTTAAGAAGGGACAAAAGGTGGGTGAATTTTCTGGAGCCAATAAGGAAAAGCTT
GAAGCCACCATTAATGAATTAGTCTAACGTGGAATGTGAGCTCGACCCTGTGGAATGTGTGTCAGTTAGG
GTGTGGAAAGTCCCCAGGCTCCCCAGCAGGCAGAAGTATGCAAAGCATGCATCTCAATTAGTCAGCAACC
AGGTGTGGAAAGTCCCCAGGCTCCCCAGCAGGCAGAAGTATGCAAAGCATGCATCTCAATTAGTCAGCAA
CCATAGTCCCGCCCCTAACTCCGCCCATCCCGCCCCTAACTCCGCCCAGTTCCGCCCATTCTCCGCCCCA
TGGCTGACTAATTTTTTTTATTTATGCAGAGGCCGAGGCCGCCTCGGCCTCTGAGCTATTCCAGAAGTAG
TGAGGAGGCTTTTTTGGAGGCCTAGGCTTTTGCAAAAAGCTTCACGCTGCCGCAAGCACTCAGGGCGCAA
GGGCTGCTAAAGGAAGCGGAACACGTAGAAAGCCAGTCCGCAGAAACGGTGCTGACCCCGGATGAATGTC
AGCTACTGGGCTATCTGGACAAGGGAAAACGCAAGCGCAAAGAGAAAGCAGGTAGCTTGCAGTGGGCTTA
CATGGCGATAGCTAGACTGGGCGGTTTTATGGACAGCAAGCGAACCGGAATTGCCAGCTGGGGCGCCCTC
TGGTAAGGTTGGGAAGCCCTGCAAAGTAAACTGGATGGCTTTCTTGCCGCCAAGGATCTGATGGCGCAGG
GGATCAAGATCTGATCAAGAGACAGGATGAGGATCGTTTCGCATGATTGAACAAGATGGATTGCACGCAG
GTTCTCCGGCCGCTTGGGTGGAGAGGCTATTCGGCTATGACTGGGCACAACAGACAATCGGCTGCTCTGA
TGCCGCCGTGTTCCGGCTGTCAGCGCAGGGGCGCCCGGTTCTTTTTGTCAAGACCGACCTGTCCGGTGCC
CTGAATGAACTGCAGGACGAGGCAGCGCGGCTATCGTGGCTGGCCACGACGGGCGTTCCTTGCGCAGCTG
TGCTCGACGTTGTCACTGAAGCGGGAAGGGACTGGCTGCTATTGGGCGAAGTGCCGGGGCAGGATCTCCT
GTCATCTCACCTTGCTCCTGCCGAGAAAGTATCCATCATGGCTGATGCAATGCGGCGGCTGCATACGCTT
GATCCGGCTACCTGCCCATTCGACCACCAAGCGAAACATCGCATCGAGCGAGCACGTACTCGGATGGAAG
CCGGTCTTGTCGATCAGGATGATCTGGACGAAGAGCATCAGGGGCTCGCGCCAGCCGAACTGTTCGCCAG
GCTCAAGGCGCGCATGCCCGACGGCGAGGATCTCGTCGTGACCCATGGCGATGCCTGCTTGCCGAATATC
ATGGTGGAAAATGGCCGCTTTTCTGGATTCATCGACTGTGGCCGGCTGGGTGTGGCGGACCGCTATCAGG
ACATAGCGTTGGCTACCCGTGATATTGCTGAAGAGCTTGGCGGCGAATGGGCTGACCGCTTCCTCGTGCT
TTACGGTATCGCCGCTCCCGATTCGCAGCGCATCGCCTTCTATCGCCTTCTTGACGAGTTCTTCTGAGCG
GGACTCTGGGGTTCGCATCGATGCATCGATGCGGCGGGTGTGGTGGTTACGCGTAATCTGCTGCTTGCAA
ACAAAAAAACCACCGCTACCAGCGGTGGTTTGTTTGCCGGATCAAGAGCTACCAACTCTTTTTCCGAAGG
TAACTGGCTTCAGCAGAGCGCAGATACCAAATACTGTTCTTCTAGTGTAGCCGTAGTTAGGCCACCACTT
CAAGAACTCTGTAGCACCGCCTACATACCTCGCTCTGCTAATCCTGTTACCAGTGGCTGCTGCCAGTGGC
GATAAGTCGTGTCTTACCGGGTTGGACTCAAGACGATAGTTACCGGATAAGGCGCAGCGGTCGGGCTGAA
CGGGGGGTTCGTGCACACAGCCCAGCTTGGAGCGAACGACCTACACCGAACTGAGATACCTACAGCGTGA
GCTATGAGAAAGCGCCACGCTTCCCGAAGGGAGAAAGGCGGACAGGTATCCGGTAAGCGGCAGGGTCGGA
ACAGGAGAGCGCACGAGGGAGCTTCCAGGGGGAAACGCCTGGTATCTTTATAGTCCTGTCGGGTTTCGCC
ACCTCTGACTTGAGCGTCGATTTTTGTGATGCTCGTCAGGGGGGCGGAGCCTATGGAAAAACGCCAGCAA
CGCATCGATAAAATAAAAGATTTTATTTAGTCTCCAGAAAAAGGGGGGAATGAAAGACCCCACCTGTAGG
TTTGGCAAGCTAGCTTAAGTAACGCCATTTTGCAAGGCATGGAAAAATACATAACTGAGAATAGAGAAGT
TCAGATCAAGGTCAGGAACAGATGGAACAGCTGAATATGGGCCAAACAGGATATCTGTGGTAAGCAGTTC
CTGCCCCGGCTCAGGGCCAAGAACAGATGGAACAGCTGAATATGGGCCAAACAGGATATCTGTGGTAAGC
AGTTCCTGCCCCGGCTCAGGGCCAAGAACAGATGGTCCCCAGATGCGGTCCAGCCCTCAGCAGTTTCTAG
AGAACCATCAGATGTTTCCAGGGTGCCCCAAGGACCTGAAATGACCCTGTGCCTTATTTGAACTAACCAA
TCAGTTCGCTTCTCGCTTCTGTTCGCGCGCTTCTGCTCCCCGAGCTCAATAAAAGAGCCCACAACCCCTC
ACTCGGGGCGCCAGTCCTCCGATTGACTGAGTCGCCCGGGTACCCGTGTATCCAATAAACCCTCTTGCAG
TTGCATCCGACTTGTGGTCTCGCTGTTCCTTGGGAGGGTCTCCTCTGAGTGATTGACTACCCGTCAGCGG
GGGTCTTTCACATGCAGCATGTATCAAAATTAATTTGGTTTTTTTTCTTAAGTATTTACATTAAATGGCC
ATAGTGCGGCCGCAAATCAATCTAAAGTATATATGAGTAAACTTGGTCTGACAGTTACCAATGCTTAATC
AGTGAGGCACCTATCTCAGCGATCTGTCTATTTCGTTCATCCATAGTTGCCTGACTCCCCGTCGTGTAGA
TAACTACGATACGGGAGGGCTTACCATCTGGCCCCAGTGCTGCAATGATACCGCGAGACCCACGCTCACC
GGCTCCAGATTTATCAGCAATAAACCAGCCAGCCGGAAGGGCCGAGCGCAGAAGTGGTCCTGCAACTTTA
TCCGCCTCCATCCAGTCTATTAATTGTTGCCGGGAAGCTAGAGTAAGTAGTTCGCCAGTTAATAGTTTGC
GCAACGTTGTTGCCATTGCTACAGGCATCGTGGTGTCACGCTCGTCGTTTGGTATGGCTTCATTCAGCTC
CGGTTCCCAACGATCAAGGCGAGTTACATGATCCCCCATGTTGTGCAAAAAAGCGGTTAGCTCCTTCGGT
CCTCCGATCGTTGTCAGAAGTAAGTTGGCCGCAGTGTTATCACTCATGGTTATGGCAGCACTGCATAATT
CTCTTACTGTCATGCCATCCGTAAGATGCTTTTCTGTGACTGGTGAGTACTCAACCAAGTCATTCTGAGA
ATAGTGTATGCGGCGACCGAGTTGCTCTTGCCCGGCGTCAATACGGGATAATACCGCGCCACATAGCAGA
ACTTTAAAAGTGCTCATCATTGGAAAACGTTCTTCGGGGCGAAAACTCTCAAGGATCTTACCGCTGTTGA
GATCCAGTTCGATGTAACCCACTCGTGCACCCAACTGATCTTCAGCATCTTTTACTTTCACCAGCGTTTC
TGGGTGAGCAAAAACAGGAAGGCAAAATGCCGCAAAAAAGGGAATAAGGGCGACACGGAAATGTTGAATA
CTCATACTCTTCCTTTTTCAATATTATTGAAGCATTTATCAGGGTTATTGTCTCATGAGCGGATACATAT
TTGAATGTATTTAGAAAAATAAACAAATAGGGGTTCCGCGCACATTTCCCCGAAAAGTGCCAC
Features (pLannotate 1.2.2; 13 found; start..end, strand, type, name):
      8..477     +  LTR            LTR: long terminal repeat from Moloney murine leukemia virus
    601..875     +  misc_feature   MESV Ψ (fragment): packaging signal of murine embryonic stem cell virus
    942..1358    +  CDS            gag (truncated): truncated Moloney murine leukemia virus (MMLV) gag gene lacking the start codon
   1390..1704    +  CDS            TXN: THIO_HUMAN - Also known as TRDX, TRX, TRX1. Experimental evidence at protein level: Swiss-Prot protein existence level 1. ADF augments the expression of the interleukin-2 receptor TAC (IL2R/P55). From Homo sapiens (Human).
   1737..2066    +  promoter       SV40 promoter: SV40 enhancer and early promoter
   2068..2391    +  CDS            tnpA (fragment): TN5P_ECOLX - Also known as tnp. Experimental evidence at protein level: Swiss-Prot protein existence level 1. Mediates transposition of transposon Tn5 by a 'cut and paste' mechanism. First, the monomeric transposase binds the 19 bp inverted DNA repeats flanking the transposon. Then, dimerization of the DNA- bound transposase creates a synaptic DNA complex. After nicking of the first DNA strand, excision of the transposon proceeds through a series of intermediates. The transposase then mediates the insertion of the transposon at a new site by strand transfer. The activity of the wild- type tran
   2423..3214    +  CDS            neo: KKA2_KLEPN - Also known as kan, nptII. Experimental evidence at protein level: Swiss-Prot protein existence level 1. Resistance to kanamycin, neomycin, paromomycin, ribostamycin, butirosin and gentamicin B. From Klebsiella pneumoniae.
   3251..3273    +  rep_origin     f1 ori (fragment): f1 bacteriophage origin of replication; arrow indicates direction of (+) strand synthesis
   3270..3839    +  rep_origin     ori: high-copy-number ColE1/pMB1/pBR322/pUC origin of replication
   3899..4020    +  LTR            3' LTR (ΔU3) (fragment): self-inactivating 3' long terminal repeat (LTR) from Moloney murine leukemia virus
   4021..4490    +  LTR            LTR: long terminal repeat from Moloney murine leukemia virus
   4605..5465    -  CDS            AmpR: β-lactamase; bla; confers resistance to ampicillin, carbenicillin, and related antibiotics
   5466..5570    -  promoter       AmpR promoter: bla
