[The description below was written by a language model from this plasmid's Addgene catalogue record and pLannotate feature annotations shown in this document.]
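Description:
pblic-neo TRX1 is a gammaretroviral expression plasmid built on pBLIC, a pBABE-derived backbone adapted for ligation-independent cloning, and it carries the human thioredoxin-1 coding sequence (TXN, also called TRX1) for stable overexpression in mammalian cells. In bacteria it is maintained as a high-copy plasmid through a ColE1/pUC-type origin and selected with ampicillin via a β-lactamase gene and its own promoter, which lie outside the proviral region.

The annotated sequence of about 5.6 kb shows the typical pBABE layout. A Moloney murine leukemia virus 5′ LTR is followed by a packaging signal and a truncated gag segment lacking its start codon, which together promote efficient encapsidation of the genomic RNA when the plasmid is introduced into a packaging cell line that supplies the viral proteins in trans. The TXN open reading frame sits immediately downstream of this region. The catalogue lists its promoter as unknown and no dedicated internal promoter is annotated upstream of it, so the arrangement is consistent with transcription from the 5′ LTR, as in other pBABE vectors, although the record does not say so explicitly. No epitope tag or reporter is annotated on the insert.

Downstream, an SV40 enhancer/early promoter drives the neo gene, allowing G418 selection of transduced cells; a short Tn5-derived fragment detected between them is probably residual sequence flanking the resistance cassette. Notably, the ColE1 origin is annotated between neo and the 3′ LTR, so by these coordinates it lies within the proviral unit. The stated purpose is thioredoxin-1 overexpression, and the associated work concerns redox protection in castration-resistant prostate cancer.
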