Addgene plasmid #110919: pblic-neo TRX1
Purpose: To overexpress Thioredoxin-1
Depositing lab: Priyamvada Rai. Depositing organization: University of Miami. Publication: Thioredoxin-1 protects against androgen receptor-induced redox vulnerability in castration-resistant prostate cancer. Samaranayake GJ, Troccoli CI, Huynh M, Lyles RDZ, Kage K, Win A, Lakshmanan V, Kwon D, Ban Y, Chen SX, Zarco ER, Jorda M, Burnstein KL, Rai P. Nat Commun. 2017 Oct 31;8(1):1204. doi: 10.1038/s41467-017-01269-x. PubMed 29089489.
Backbone
  Vector backbone: pBLIC (pBABE derived) (G418 selectable)
  Backbone manufacturer: PUBMED ID: 22248071
  Vector type: Retroviral
  Selectable markers: Neomycin (select with G418)
Growth in bacteria
  Bacterial resistance: Ampicillin, 100 μg/mL
  Growth temperature: 37°C
  Growth strain: NEB Stable
  Copy number: High Copy
Gene/Insert
  Gene/Insert name: TRX1
  Species: H. sapiens (human)
  Entrez Gene: TXN (a.k.a. TRDX, TRX, TRX1, TXN1, Trx80)
  Promoter: unknown
  Cloning method: Ligation Independent Cloning
  Sequencing primers: 5′ unknown; 3′ unknown
Terms and licenses: Academic/Nonprofit Terms; Industry Terms: Not Available to Industry
Depositor comments: The Rai lab uses XL-10 gold ultracompetent cells as the growth strain, but DH5alpha should work fine too
How to cite: pblic-neo TRX1 was a gift from Priyamvada Rai (Addgene plasmid # 110919 ; http://n2t.net/addgene:110919 ; RRID:Addgene_110919)
