>Addgene plasmid #110919 | pblic-neo TRX1 | depositor partial sequence | sequence record 213330 | TRX insert sequence
TTCTCACGGCCACCATGGTGAAGCAGATCGAGAGCAAGACTGCTTTTCAGGAAGCCTTGGACGCTGCAGG
TGATAAACTTGTAGTAGTTGACTTCTCAGCCACGTGGTGTGGGCCTTGCAAAATGATCAAGCCTTTCTTT
CATTCCCTCTCTGAAAAGTATTCCAACGTGATATTCCTTGAAGTAGATGTGGATGACTGTCAGGATGTTG
CTTCAGAGTGTGAAGTCAAATGCATGCCAACATTCCAGTTTTTTAAGAAGGGACAAAAGGTGGGTGAATT
TTCTGGAGCCAATAAGGAAAAGCTTGAAGCCACCATTAATGAATTAGTCTAACGTGGAATGTGAGCTCGA
CCCTGTGGAATGTGTGTCAGTTAGGGTGTGGAAAGTCCCCAGGCTCCCCAGCAGGCAGAAGTATGCAAAG
CATGCATCTCAATTAGTCAGCAACCAGGTGTGGAAAGTCCCCAGGCTCCCCAGCAGGCAGAAGTATGCAA
AGCATGCATCTCAATTAGTCAGCAACCATAGTCCCGCCCCTAACTCCGCCCATCCCGCCCCTAACTCCGC
CCAGTTCCGCCCATTCTCCGCCCCATGGCTGACTAATTTTTTTTATTTATGCAGAGGCCGAGGCCGCCTC
GGCCTCTGAGCTATTCCAGAAGTAGTGAGGAGGCTTTTTTGGAGGCCTAGGCTTTTGCAAAAAGCTTCAC
GCTGCCGCAAGCACTCAGGGCGCAAGGGCTGCTAAAGGAAGCGGAACACGTAGAAAGCCAGTCCGCAGAA
ACGGTGCTGACCCCGGATGAATGTCAGCTACTGGGCTATCTGGGA
